Addgene plasmid #84339: p63RhoGEF619-mVenus-N1
Purpose: Expresses p63 (619 a.a.) tagged with mVenus
Depositing lab: Dorus Gadella. Depositing organization: University of Amsterdam. Publication: Kinetics of recruitment and allosteric activation of ARHGEF25 isoforms by the heterotrimeric G-protein Galphaq. van Unen J, Yin T, Wu YI, Mastop M, Gadella TW Jr, Goedhart J. Sci Rep. 2016 Nov 11;6:36825. doi: 10.1038/srep36825. PubMed 27833100.
Backbone
  Vector backbone: pmVenus-N1
  Backbone size w/o insert (bp): 4700
  Total vector size (bp): 6580
  Vector type: Mammalian Expression
  Selectable markers: Neomycin (select with G418)
Growth in bacteria
  Bacterial resistance: Kanamycin, 50 μg/mL
  Growth temperature: 37°C
  Growth strain: DH5alpha
  Copy number: High Copy
Gene/Insert
  Gene/Insert name: p63RhoGEF (619 aa) (alt name: ARHGEF25)
  Species: H. sapiens (human)
  Insert size (bp): 1857
  Entrez Gene: ARHGEF25 (a.k.a. GEFT, p63RhoGEF)
  Promoter: CMV
  Tag / fusion protein: mVenus (C terminal on backbone)
  Cloning method: Unknown
  Sequencing primers: 5′ CMV
Terms and licenses: Academic/Nonprofit Terms; Industry Terms: Not Available to Industry
How to cite: p63RhoGEF619-mVenus-N1 was a gift from Dorus Gadella (Addgene plasmid # 84339 ; http://n2t.net/addgene:84339 ; RRID:Addgene_84339)
