[The description below was written by a language model from this plasmid's Addgene catalogue record and pLannotate feature annotations shown in this document.]
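Description:
p63RhoGEF619-mVenus-N1 is a 6,580 bp mammalian expression plasmid built on the pmVenus-N1 backbone, an N1-type vector in which the gene of interest is cloned upstream of a fluorescent protein. It is maintained in E. coli through a high-copy ColE1/pUC-type origin and also carries an f1 phage origin. A single NeoR/KanR (aminoglycoside phosphotransferase) gene provides both selections. A bacterial bla-type promoter drives it for kanamycin resistance in bacteria, and the SV40 enhancer/early promoter drives it for G418 selection of transfected mammalian cells, with the HSV TK polyadenylation signal terminating the transcript. The short large T antigen, ble and bGH poly(A) fragments flagged by automated annotation appear to be partial matches in backbone sequence rather than functional elements.

The payload is the 619-amino-acid isoform of human p63RhoGEF (ARHGEF25, also known as GEFT), a 1,857 bp open reading frame placed after the CMV immediate-early enhancer and promoter. It is followed, after a short linker region, by mVenus, a yellow fluorescent protein carrying the monomerizing A206K mutation, which the record lists as a C-terminal tag. An SV40 poly(A) signal closes the expression cassette. The annotation tool matched the insert to the mouse Arhgef25 protein entry, but the catalogue record lists the species as human. p63RhoGEF is a guanine nucleotide exchange factor for Rho-family GTPases that links Gαq/11-coupled receptors to RhoA activation. The construct expresses a fluorescently labelled version suitable for live-cell imaging, and the associated publication concerns the kinetics of recruitment and allosteric activation of ARHGEF25 isoforms by Gαq.
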