Features (pLannotate 1.2.2; 15 found; start..end, strand, type, name):
     61..364     +  enhancer       CMV enhancer: human cytomegalovirus immediate early enhancer
    365..568     +  promoter       CMV promoter: human cytomegalovirus (CMV) immediate early promoter
    591..650     +  misc_feature   MCS (fragment): multiple cloning site
    654..2510    +  CDS            Arhgef25: ARHGP_MOUSE - Also known as D10Ertd610e, Geft. Experimental evidence at protein level: Swiss-Prot protein existence level 1. May play a role in actin cytoskeleton reorganization in different tissues since its activation induces formation of actin stress fibers. It works as a guanine nucleotide exchange factor for Rho family of small GTPases. Links specifically G alpha q/11-coupled receptors to RHOA activation (By similarity). May be an important regulator of processes involved in axon and dendrite formation. In neurons seems to be an exchange factor primarily for RAC1. Involved in skeletal myo
   2526..3245    +  CDS            mVenus: Venus YFP with monomerizing A206K mutation (Nagai et al., 2002; Kremers et al., 2006) mammalian codon-optimized
   3262..3345    +  CDS            large T antigen (fragment): large T antigen from SV40 (simian virus 40)
   3368..3489    +  polyA_signal   SV40 poly(A) signal: SV40 polyadenylation signal
   3523..3951    -  rep_origin     f1 ori (sequence partly withheld): f1 bacteriophage origin of replication; arrow indicates direction of (+) strand synthesis
   3978..4082    +  promoter       AmpR promoter: bla
   4084..4441    +  promoter       SV40 promoter: SV40 enhancer and early promoter
   4476..5270    +  CDS            NeoR/KanR: aminoglycoside phosphotransferase from Tn5; aph(3')-II (or nptII); confers resistance to neomycin, kanamycin, and G418 (Geneticin®)
   5291..5443    +  CDS            ble (fragment): BLE_KLEPN - Experimental evidence at protein level: Swiss-Prot protein existence level 1. Binding protein with a strong affinity to the bleomycin family of antibiotics. Binds to CL990; an antimitotic-antibiotic compound. From Klebsiella pneumoniae.
   5502..5549    +  polyA_signal   HSV TK poly(A) signal: herpes simplex virus thymidine kinase polyadenylation signal (Cole and Stacy, 1985)
   5640..5656    -  polyA_signal   bGH poly(A) signal (fragment): bovine growth hormone polyadenylation signal
   5878..6466    +  rep_origin     ori: high-copy-number ColE1/pMB1/pBR322/pUC origin of replication
>Addgene plasmid #84339 | p63RhoGEF619-mVenus-N1 | depositor full sequence | sequence record 160931 | p63RhoGEF619-mVenus-N1 sequence 6580 bps
TAGTTATTAATAGTAATCAATTACGGGGTCATTAGTTCATAGCCCATATATGGAGTTCCGCGTTACATAA
CTTACGGTAAATGGCCCGCCTGGCTGACCGCCCAACGACCCCCGCCCATTGACGTCAATAATGACGTATG
TTCCCATAGTAACGCCAATAGGGACTTTCCATTGACGTCAATGGGTGGAGTATTTACGGTAAACTGCCCA
CTTGGCAGTACATCAAGTGTATCATATGCCAAGTACGCCCCCTATTGACGTCAATGACGGTAAATGGCCC
GCCTGGCATTATGCCCAGTACATGACCTTATGGGACTTTCCTACTTGGCAGTACATCTACGTATTAGTCA
TCGCTATTACCATGGTGATGCGGTTTTGGCAGTACATCAATGGGCGTGGATAGCGGTTTGACTCACGGGG
ATTTCCAAGTCTCCACCCCATTGACGTCAATGGGAGTTTGTTTTGGCACCAAAATCAACGGGACTTTCCA
AAATGTCGTAACAACTCCGCCCCATTGACGCAAATGGGCGGTAGGCGTGTACGGTGGGAGGTCTATATAA
GCAGAGCTGGTTTAGTGAACCGTCAGATCCGCTAGCGCTACCGGACTCAGATCTCGAGCTCAAGCTTCGA
ATTCTGCAGTCGACGGTACCACCATGAAGCCCCCGGACCGCCCCGCCCCTGGCCGCACTGACCGGATACT
GGGGGTCATGGGGGGCATGCTGCGCGCATGCGCCCTCCCTGGGCAGGAGGGGCCCCCAAGGAGAAGCCCT
CTAGGGTTGGTGGGTACCGAGCCAGAGTCTGAACGTACGGAGGGAGATCACAGAAGGGATCGCGAACATG
AGGTCCTCGCCGGGGCTCTGCAGCCCGAATCCTATTCCATTGCGGGCAGTGAGGGGAGTATATCGGCTTC
TGCTGCCTCCGGTCTGGCTGCCCCCTCTGGCCCCAGCTCTGGCCTCAGCTCTGGCCCCTGTTCCCCAGGC
CCCCCAGGGCCCGTCAGTGGCCTGAGGAGATGGTTGGATCATTCCAAACATTGTCTCAGTGTGGAAACTG
AGGCAGACAGTGGTCAGGCAGGACCATATGAGAACTGGATGTTGGAGCCAGCTCTAGCCACAGGAGAGGA
GCTGCCGGAACTGACCTTGCTGACCACACTGTTGGAGGGCCCTGGAGATAAGACGCAGCCACCTGAAGAG
GAGACTTTGTCCCAAGCCCCTGAGAGTGAGGAGGAACAGAAGAAGAAGGCTCTGGAAAGGAGTATGTATG
TCCTGAGTGAACTGGTAGAAACAGAGAAAATGTACGTGGACGACTTGGGGCAGATTGTGGAGGGTTATAT
GGCCACCATGGCTGCTCAGGGGGTCCCCGAGAGTCTTCGAGGCCGTGACAGGATTGTGTTTGGGAATATC
CAGCAAATCTATGAGTGGCACCGAGACTATTTCTTGCAAGAGCTACAACGGTGTCTGAAAGATCCTGATT
GGCTGGCTCAGCTATTCATCAAACACGAGCGCCGGCTGCATATGTATGTGGTGTACTGTCAGAATAAGCC
CAAGTCAGAGCATGTGGTGTCAGAGTTTGGGGACAGCTACTTTGAGGAGCTCCGGCAGCAGCTGGGGCAC
CGCCTGCAGCTGAACGACCTCCTCATCAAACCTGTGCAGCGGATCATGAAATACCAGCTGCTGCTCAAGG
ATTTTCTCAAGTATTACAATAGAGCTGGGATGGATACTGCAGACCTAGAGCAAGCTGTGGAGGTCATGTG
CTTTGTGCCCAAGCGCTGCAACGATATGATGACGCTGGGGAGATTGCGGGGATTTGAGGGCAAACTGACT
GCTCAGGGGAAGCTCTTGGGCCAGGACACTTTCTGGGTCACCGAGCCTGAGGCTGGAGGGCTGCTGTCTT
CCCGAGGTCGAGAGAGGCGCGTCTTCCTCTTTGAGCAAATCATCATCTTCAGTGAAGCCCTGGGAGGAGG
AGTGAGAGGTGGAACACAGCCTGGATATGTATACAAGAACAGCATTAAGGTGAGCTGCCTGGGACTGGAG
GGGAACCTCCAAGGTGACCCTTGCCGCTTTGCACTGACCTCCAGAGGGCCAGAGGGTGGGATCCAGCGCT
ATGTCCTGCAGGCTGCAGACCCTGCTATCAGTCAGGCCTGGATCAAGCATGTGGCTCAGATCTTGGAGAG
CCAACGGGACTTCCTCAACGCATTGCAGTCACCCATTGAGTACCAGAGACGGGAGAGCCAGACCAACAGC
CTGGGGCGGCCAAGAGGGCCTGGAGTGGGGAGCCCTGGAAGAATTCGGCTTGGAGATCAGGCCCAGGGCA
GCACACACACACCCATCAATGGCTCTCTCCCCTCTCTGCTGCTGTCACCCAAAGGGGAGGTGGCCAGAGC
CCTCTTGCCACTGGATAAACAGGCCCTTGGTGACATCCCCCAGGCTCCCCATGACTCTCCTCCAGTCTCT
CCAACTCCAAAAACCCCTCCCTGCCAAGCCAGACTTGCCAAGCTGGATGAAGATGAGCTGTCACCGGTCG
CCACCATGGTGAGCAAGGGCGAGGAGCTGTTCACCGGGGTGGTGCCCATCCTGGTCGAGCTGGACGGCGA
CGTAAACGGCCACAAGTTCAGCGTGTCCGGCGAGGGCGAGGGCGATGCCACCTACGGCAAGCTGACCCTG
AAGCTGATCTGCACCACCGGCAAGCTGCCCGTGCCCTGGCCCACCCTCGTGACCACCCTGGGCTACGGCC
TGCAGTGCTTCGCCCGCTACCCCGACCACATGAAGCAGCACGACTTCTTCAAGTCCGCCATGCCCGAAGG
CTACGTCCAGGAGCGCACCATCTTCTTCAAGGACGACGGCAACTACAAGACCCGCGCCGAGGTGAAGTTC
GAGGGCGACACCCTGGTGAACCGCATCGAGCTGAAGGGCATCGACTTCAAGGAGGACGGCAACATCCTGG
GGCACAAGCTGGAGTACAACTACAACAGCCACAACGTCTATATCACCGCCGACAAGCAGAAGAACGGCAT
CAAGGCCAACTTCAAGATCCGCCACAACATCGAGGACGGCGGCGTGCAGCTCGCCGACCACTACCAGCAG
AACACCCCCATCGGCGACGGCCCCGTGCTGCTGCCCGACAACCACTACCTGAGCTACCAGTCCAAGCTGA
GCAAAGACCCCAACGAGAAGCGCGATCACATGGTCCTGCTGGAGTTCGTGACCGCCGCCGGGATCACTCT
CGGCATGGACGAGCTGTACAAGTAAAGCGGCCGCGACTCTAGATCATAATCAGCCATACCACATTTGTAG
AGGTTTTACTTGCTTTAAAAAACCTCCCACACCTCCCCCTGAACCTGAAACATAAAATGAATGCAATTGT
TGTTGTTAACTTGTTTATTGCAGCTTATAATGGTTACAAATAAAGCAATAGCATCACAAATTTCACAAAT
AAAGCATTTTTTTCACTGCATTCTAGTTGTGGTTTGTCCAAACTCATCAATGTATCTTAAGGCGTAAATT
GTAAGCGTTAATATTTTGTTAAAATTCGCGTTAAATTTTTGTTAAATCAGCTCATTTTTTAACCAATAGG
CCGAAATCGGCAAAATCCCTTATAAATCAAAAGAATAGACCGAGATAGGGT
[37 nt withheld, positions 3622-3658]
AAAGAACGTGGACTCCAACGTCAAAGG
[49 nt withheld, positions 3686-3734]
T
[91 nt withheld, positions 3736-3826]
G
[124 nt withheld, positions 3828-3951]
CAGGTGGCACTTTTCGGGGAAATGTGCGCGGAACCCCTATTTGTTTATTTTTCTAAATACATTCAAATAT
GTATCCGCTCATGAGACAATAACCCTGATAAATGCTTCAATAATATTGAAAAAGGAAGAGTCCTGAGGCG
GAAAGAACCAGCTGTGGAATGTGTGTCAGTTAGGGTGTGGAAAGTCCCCAGGCTCCCCAGCAGGCAGAAG
TATGCAAAGCATGCATCTCAATTAGTCAGCAACCAGGTGTGGAAAGTCCCCAGGCTCCCCAGCAGGCAGA
AGTATGCAAAGCATGCATCTCAATTAGTCAGCAACCATAGTCCCGCCCCTAACTCCGCCCATCCCGCCCC
TAACTCCGCCCAGTTCCGCCCATTCTCCGCCCCATGGCTGACTAATTTTTTTTATTTATGCAGAGGCCGA
GGCCGCCTCGGCCTCTGAGCTATTCCAGAAGTAGTGAGGAGGCTTTTTTGGAGGCCTAGGCTTTTGCAAA
GATCGATCAAGAGACAGGATGAGGATCGTTTCGCATGATTGAACAAGATGGATTGCACGCAGGTTCTCCG
GCCGCTTGGGTGGAGAGGCTATTCGGCTATGACTGGGCACAACAGACAATCGGCTGCTCTGATGCCGCCG
TGTTCCGGCTGTCAGCGCAGGGGCGCCCGGTTCTTTTTGTCAAGACCGACCTGTCCGGTGCCCTGAATGA
ACTGCAAGACGAGGCAGCGCGGCTATCGTGGCTGGCCACGACGGGCGTTCCTTGCGCAGCTGTGCTCGAC
GTTGTCACTGAAGCGGGAAGGGACTGGCTGCTATTGGGCGAAGTGCCGGGGCAGGATCTCCTGTCATCTC
ACCTTGCTCCTGCCGAGAAAGTATCCATCATGGCTGATGCAATGCGGCGGCTGCATACGCTTGATCCGGC
TACCTGCCCATTCGACCACCAAGCGAAACATCGCATCGAGCGAGCACGTACTCGGATGGAAGCCGGTCTT
GTCGATCAGGATGATCTGGACGAAGAGCATCAGGGGCTCGCGCCAGCCGAACTGTTCGCCAGGCTCAAGG
CGAGCATGCCCGACGGCGAGGATCTCGTCGTGACCCATGGCGATGCCTGCTTGCCGAATATCATGGTGGA
AAATGGCCGCTTTTCTGGATTCATCGACTGTGGCCGGCTGGGTGTGGCGGACCGCTATCAGGACATAGCG
TTGGCTACCCGTGATATTGCTGAAGAGCTTGGCGGCGAATGGGCTGACCGCTTCCTCGTGCTTTACGGTA
TCGCCGCTCCCGATTCGCAGCGCATCGCCTTCTATCGCCTTCTTGACGAGTTCTTCTGAGCGGGACTCTG
GGGTTCGAAATGACCGACCAAGCGACGCCCAACCTGCCATCACGAGATTTCGATTCCACCGCCGCCTTCT
ATGAAAGGTTGGGCTTCGGAATCGTTTTCCGGGACGCCGGCTGGATGATCCTCCAGCGCGGGGATCTCAT
GCTGGAGTTCTTCGCCCACCCTAGGGGGAGGCTAACTGAAACACGGAAGGAGACAATACCGGAAGGAACC
CGCGCTATGACGGCAATAAAAAGACAGAATAAAACGCACGGTGTTGGGTCGTTTGTTCATAAACGCGGGG
TTCGGTCCCAGGGCTGGCACTCTGTCGATACCCCACCGAGACCCCATTGGGGCCAATACGCCCGCGTTTC
TTCCTTTTCCCCACCCCACCCCCCAAGTTCGGGTGAAGGCCCAGGGCTCGCAGCCAACGTCGGGGCGGCA
GGCCCTGCCATAGCCTCAGGTTACTCATATATACTTTAGATTGATTTAAAACTTCATTTTTAATTTAAAA
GGATCTAGGTGAAGATCCTTTTTGATAATCTCATGACCAAAATCCCTTAACGTGAGTTTTCGTTCCACTG
AGCGTCAGACCCCGTAGAAAAGATCAAAGGATCTTCTTGAGATCCTTTTTTTCTGCGCGTAATCTGCTGC
TTGCAAACAAAAAAACCACCGCTACCAGCGGTGGTTTGTTTGCCGGATCAAGAGCTACCAACTCTTTTTC
CGAAGGTAACTGGCTTCAGCAGAGCGCAGATACCAAATACTGTCCTTCTAGTGTAGCCGTAGTTAGGCCA
CCACTTCAAGAACTCTGTAGCACCGCCTACATACCTCGCTCTGCTAATCCTGTTACCAGTGGCTGCTGCC
AGTGGCGATAAGTCGTGTCTTACCGGGTTGGACTCAAGACGATAGTTACCGGATAAGGCGCAGCGGTCGG
GCTGAACGGGGGGTTCGTGCACACAGCCCAGCTTGGAGCGAACGACCTACACCGAACTGAGATACCTACA
GCGTGAGCTATGAGAAAGCGCCACGCTTCCCGAAGGGAGAAAGGCGGACAGGTATCCGGTAAGCGGCAGG
GTCGGAACAGGAGAGCGCACGAGGGAGCTTCCAGGGGGAAACGCCTGGTATCTTTATAGTCCTGTCGGGT
TTCGCCACCTCTGACTTGAGCGTCGATTTTTGTGATGCTCGTCAGGGGGGCGGAGCCTATGGAAAAACGC
CAGCAACGCGGCCTTTTTACGGTTCCTGGCCTTTTGCTGGCCTTTTGCTCACATGTTCTTTCCTGCGTTA
TCCCCTGATTCTGTGGATAACCGTATTACCGCCATGCAT
