>Addgene plasmid #84339 | p63RhoGEF619-mVenus-N1 | addgene partial sequence | sequence record 168576 | CMV-F 5'-CGCAAATGGGCGGTAGGCGTG-3'
GAACCGTCAGATCCGCTAGCGCTACCGGACTCAGATCTCGAGCTCAAGCTTCGAATTCTGCAGTCGACGG
TACCACCATGAAGCCCCCGGACCGCCCCGCCCCTGGCCGCACTGACCGGATACTGGGGGTCATGGGGGGC
ATGCTGCGCGCATGCGCCCTCCCTGGGCAGGAGGGGCCCCCAAGGAGAAGCCCTCTAGGGTTGGTGGGTA
CCGAGCCAGAGTCTGAACGTACGGAGGGAGATCACAGAAGGGATCGCGAACATGAGGTCCTCGCCGGGGC
TCTGCAGCCCGAATCCTATTCCATTGCGGGCAGTGAGGGGAGTATATCGGCTTCTGCTGCCTCCGGTCTG
GCTGCCCCCTCTGGCCCCAGCTCTGGCCTCAGCTCTGGCCCCTGTTCCCCAGGCCCCCCAGGGCCCGTCA
GTGGCCTGAGGAGATGGTTGGATCATTCCAAACATTGTCTCAGTGTGGAAACTGAGGCAGACAGTGGTCA
GGCAGGACCATATGAGAACTGGATGTTGGAGCCAGCTCTAGCCACAGGAGAGGAGCTGCCGGAACTGACC
TTGCTGACCACACTGTTGGAGGGCCCTGGAGATAAGACGCAGCCACCTGAAGAGGAGACTTTGTCCCAAG
CCCCTGAGAGTGAGGAGGAACAGAAGAAGAAGGCTCTGGAAAGGAGTATGTATGTCCTGAGTGAACTGGT
AGAAACAGAGAAAATGTACGTGGACGACTTGGGGCAGATTGTGGAGGGTTATATGGCCACCATGGCTGCT
CAGGGGGTCCCCGAGAGTCTTCGAGGCCGTGACAGGATTGTGTTTGGGAATATCCAGCAAATCTATGAGT
GGCACC
