>Addgene plasmid #84339 | p63RhoGEF619-mVenus-N1 | addgene partial sequence | sequence record 168579 | EGFP-N 5'-CGTCGCCGTCCAGCTCGACCAG-3'
CTCGCCCTTGCTCACCATGGTGGCGACCGGTGACAGCTCATCTTCATCCAGCTTGGCAAGTCTGGCTTGG
CAGGGAGGGGTTTTTGGAGTTGGAGAGACTGGAGGAGAGTCATGGGGAGCCTGGGGGATGTCACCAAGGG
CCTGTTTATCCAGTGGCAAGAGGGCTCTGGCCACCTCCCCTTTGGGTGACAGCAGCAGAGAGGGGAGAGA
GCCATTGATGGGTGTGTGTGTGCTGCCCTGGGCCTGATCTCCAAGCCGAATTCTTCCAGGGCTCCCCACT
CCAGGCCCTCTTGGCCGCCCCAGGCTGTTGGTCTGGCTCTCCCGTCTCTGGTACTCAATGGGTGACTGCA
ATGCGTTGAGGAAGTCCCGTTGGCTCTCCAAGATCTGAGCCACATGCTTGATCCAGGCCTGACTGATAGC
AGGGTCTGCAGCCTGCAGGACATAGCGCTGGATCCCACCCTCTGGCCCTCTGGAGGTCAGTGCAAAGCGG
CAAGGGTCACCTTGGAGGTTCCCCTCCAGTCCCAGGCAGCTCACCTTAATGCTGTTCTTGTATACATATC
CAGGCTGTGTTCCACCTCTCACTCCTCCTCCCAGGGCTTCACTGAAGATGATGATTTGCTCAAAGAGGAA
GACGCGCCTCTCTCGACCTCGGGAAGACAGCAGCCCTCCAGCCTCA
